>Addgene plasmid #154850 | pAAV.CMV.SV40.THBS1-HA.SV40(polyA) | addgene full sequence | sequence record 309122 | Addgene NGS Result
AGAGCTCGTTTAGTGAACCGTCAGATCGCCTGGAGACGCCATCCGGACTCTAAGGTAAATATAAAATTTT
TAAGTGTATAATGTGTTAAACTACTGATTCTAATTGTTTCTCTCTTTTAGATTCCAACCTTTGGAACTGA
ATTCCGCGGGCCCGGGATCCTCTAGAGTCGACCTGCAGAAGCTTATGACCATGGAGCTCCTGCGGGGACT
AGGTGTCCTGTTCCTGTTGCATATGTGTGGAAGCAACCGCATTCCAGAGTCTGGGGGAGATAACGGTGTG
TTTGACATCTTTGAACTCATTGGAGGTGCACGAAGGGGCCCCGGTCGCCGACTGGTGAAGGGCCAAGATC
TATCCAGCCCCGCCTTCCGCATTGAGAATGCCAACCTGATCCCCGCTGTGCCGGATGACAAGTTCCAAGA
CCTACTGGACGCTGTGTGGGCCGACAAAGGCTTCATCTTCCTGGCTTCCTTGAGGCAGATGAAGAAGACC
CGGGGCACACTCCTGGCTGTGGAACGGAAAGACAACACTGGCCAGATCTTCAGTGTGGTCTCCAACGGCA
AAGCTGGCACCCTGGACCTGAGCCTGAGCCTGCCAGGGAAGCAACAAGTGGTGTCAGTGGAGGAAGCTCT
CCTGGCCACTGGCCAGTGGAAGAGCATCACGCTGTTTGTTCAAGAGGACCGGGCTCAACTCTACATAGAC
TGTGATAAGATGGAGAGCGCGGAGCTGGATGTACCCATCCAGAGCATCTTCACCAGGGATCTGGCCAGCG
TTGCCAGGCTCCGAGTTGCAAAGGGAGATGTCAATGACAATTTTCAGGGGGTGCTGCAGAATGTGAGGTT
TGTCTTTGGAACCACCCCAGAAGACATTCTCAGGAACAAAGGCTGCTCCAGCTCAGCTACCAACGTCCTT
CTTACCCTTGACAACAACGTGGTGAACGGTTCCAGCCCTGCTATCCGCACCAACTACATCGGCCACAAAA
CAAAGGACCTCCAAGCTATCTGTGGCCTCTCCTGTGATGAACTATCCAGCATGGTCCTGGAACTGAAGGG
CCTGCGCACCATCGTGACCACTCTGCAGGACAGCATCCGAAAAGTGACGGAAGAGAACAGAGAGCTGGTC
AGTGAGCTGAAGCGGCCTCCCCTCTGCTTTCACAATGGAGTCCAGTACAAGAACAACGAGGAGTGGACTG
TAGACAGTTGCACAGAGTGTCACTGCCAGAACTCGGTTACCATCTGCAAAAAGGTGTCCTGTCCCATCAT
GCCCTGCTCCAACGCCACAGTTCCTGATGGTGAATGCTGCCCACGGTGCTGGCCCAGCGACTCTGCTGAC
GATGGCTGGTCTCCCTGGTCTGAGTGGACCTCCTGCTCTGCCACATGTGGCAATGGAATTCAGCAACGTG
GTCGTTCCTGTGACAGCCTCAACAACAGATGCGAGGGCTCTTCGGTACAGACAAGGACCTGCCACATTCA
GGAGTGTGACAAAAGATTTAAACAGGATGGTGGCTGGAGTCACTGGTCTCCATGGTCGTCCTGTTCTGTG
ACCTGTGGTGACGGTGTGATCACAAGGATCCGGCTCTGCAACTCCCCCAGCCCCCAGATGAACGGGAAGC
CCTGTGAAGGTGAAGCCCGGGAGACCAAAGCCTGCAAGAAAGACGCCTGCCCAATTAATGGAGGCTGGGG
TCCCTGGTCACCATGGGACATCTGCTCTGTCACCTGTGGAGGAGGAGTGCAGAGACGCAGCCGACTCTGT
AACAACCCCACACCCCAGTTTGGAGGCAAAGACTGTGTTGGCGATGTGACAGAAAATCAAGTTTGCAACA
AGCAGGACTGCCCAATTGATGGATGCCTGTCCAATCCCTGCTTTGCTGGTGCCAAGTGTACTAGCTACCC
TGATGGTAGCTGGAAATGTGGTGCGTGTCCTCCTGGCTACAGTGGAAATGGCATCCAGTGCAAAGACGTC
GATGAGTGCAAAGAAGTGCCTGATGCTTGCTTCAATCACAACGGAGAACATCGGTGCAAGAACACAGATC
CTGGCTACAACTGCCTGCCCTGCCCACCACGATTCACTGGCTCACAGCCCTTCGGCCGAGGTGTCGAACA
TGCCATGGCCAACAAACAGGTGTGCAAACCGCGAAACCCCTGCACGGACGGGACGCATGACTGCAACAAG
AACGCTAAGTGCAACTACCTGGGTCACTACAGTGACCCCATGTACCGCTGTGAGTGCAAGCCCGGCTATG
CAGGCAATGGCATCATCTGCGGAGAGGACACAGACCTGGACGGCTGGCCTAATGAAAACCTGGTGTGTGT
GGCCAACGCAACCTACCACTGCAAAAAGGACAACTGCCCCAACCTTCCCAACTCGGGGCAGGAAGACTAT
GACAAGGACGGGATTGGCGATGCCTGCGATGATGACGATGACAACGACAAGATCCCCGATGACAGGGACA
ACTGTCCATTCCATTACAACCCAGCCCAGTATGACTATGACAGAGATGATGTGGGAGACCGCTGTGACAA
CTGCCCCTACAACCACAACCCTGACCAAGCAGACACAGACAAAAACGGGGAGGGCGATGCCTGTGCTGTG
GACATCGATGGAGATGGAATCCTCAATGAACGAGACAACTGCCAGTACGTTTACAACGTGGACCAGAGGG
ACACGGACATGGATGGGGTTGGAGATCAGTGTGACAACTGCCCCCTGGAACACAATCCAGACCAGCTGGA
CTCTGACTCAGACCTCATAGGGGACACTTGTGACAACAATCAGGACATCGATGAGGATGGCCATCAGAAC
AATCTGGACAACTGTCCCTATGTGCCTAATGCCAACCAGGCCGACCATGATAAAGATGGCAAAGGAGATG
CCTGTGACCATGACGATGACAATGACGGCATCCCTGATGACAGAGACAACTGCAGGCTGGTGCCCAATCC
TGACCAGAAGGACTCTGATGGTGATGGCCGAGGTGACGCCTGCAAAGACGACTTTGACCATGACAATGTG
CCAGATATTGATGACATCTGTCCTGAGAATTTTGACATCAGTGAAACCGATTTCCGACAATTCCAGATGA
TTCCTCTAGATCCCAAAGGAACCTCCCAAAATGACCCTAACTGGGTTGTCCGCCATCAGGGCAAAGAACT
TGTCCAGACTGTAAACTGTGACCCTGGACTTGCTGTAGGTTATGATGAGTTTAATGCTGTGGACTTCAGC
GGTACCTTCTTCATCAACACCGAGAGAGATGATGACTACGCTGGCTTTGTTTTCGGCTACCAGTCCAGCA
GCCGCTTCTACGTTGTGATGTGGAAACAAGTCACCCAGTCCTACTGGGACACCAACCCCACAAGGGCTCA
GGGATACTCAGGCCTGTCTGTAAAGGTTGTGAACTCCACCACCGGCCCTGGCGAGCACCTGCGGAATGCA
CTGTGGCACACAGGAAACACCCCTGGCCAGGTGCGCACCCTGTGGCATGACCCTCGCCACATCGGCTGGA
AAGATTTCACTGCATACAGATGGCGTCTCAGCCACAGGCCAAAGACCGGTTATATCAGAGTGGTGATGTA
TGAAGGAAAGAAAATCATGGCTGACTCGGGACCCATCTATGACAAAACCTACGCCGGCGGTAGACTAGGC
CTGTTCGTCTTCTCTCAGGAAATGGTGTTCTTCTCAGACATGAAATACGAGTGTCGAGATTCCTACCCAT
ACGATGTTCCAGATTACGCTTAACTCGAGAGATCTAGGCCGCTAGGCCTCACCTGCGATCTCGATGCTTT
ATTTGTGAAATTTGTGATGCTATTGCTTTATTTGTAACCATTATAAGCTGCAATAAACAAGTTAACAACA
ACAATTGCATTCATTTTATGTTTCAGGTTCAGGGGGAGGTGTGGGAGGTTTTTTAAACTGCGGCCGCAGG
AACCCCTAGTGATGGAGTTGGCCACTCCCTCTCTGCGCGCTCGCTCGCTCACTGAGGCCGGGCGACCAAA
GGTCGCCCGACGCCCGGGCTTTGCCCGGGCGGCCTCAGTGAGCGAGCGAGCGCGCAGCTGCCTGCAGGGG
CGCCTGATGCGGTATTTTCTCCTTACGCATCTGTGCGGTATTTCACACCGCATA
[95 nt withheld, positions 4115-4209]
T
[46 nt withheld, positions 4211-4256]
C
[141 nt withheld, positions 4258-4398]
CCTTTGACGTTGGAGTCCACGTTCTTT
[37 nt withheld, positions 4426-4462]
ACTCTATCTCGGGCTATTCTTTTGATTTATAAGGGATTTTGCCGATTTCGGTCTATTGGTTAAAAAATGA
GCTGATTTAACAAAAATTTAACGCGAATTTTAACAAAATATTAACGTTTACAATTTTATGGTGCACTCTC
AGTACAATCTGCTCTGATGCCGCATAGTTAAGCCAGCCCCGACACCCGCCAACACCCGCTGACGCGCCCT
GACGGGCTTGTCTGCTCCCGGCATCCGCTTACAGACAAGCTGTGACCGTCTCCGGGAGCTGCATGTGTCA
GAGGTTTTCACCGTCATCACCGAAACGCGCGAGACGAAAGGGCCTCGTGATACGCCTATTTTTATAGGTT
AATGTCATGATAATAATGGTTTCTTAGACGTCAGGTGGCACTTTTCGGGGAAATGTGCGCGGAACCCCTA
TTTGTTTATTTTTCTAAATACATTCAAATATGTATCCGCTCATGAGACAATAACCCTGATAAATGCTTCA
ATAATATTGAAAAAGGAAGAGTATGAGTATTCAACATTTCCGTGTCGCCCTTATTCCCTTTTTTGCGGCA
TTTTGCCTTCCTGTTTTTGCTCACCCAGAAACGCTGGTGAAAGTAAAAGATGCTGAAGATCAGTTGGGTG
CACGAGTGGGTTACATCGAACTGGATCTCAACAGCGGTAAGATCCTTGAGAGTTTTCGCCCCGAAGAACG
TTTTCCAATGATGAGCACTTTTAAAGTTCTGCTATGTGGCGCGGTATTATCCCGTATTGACGCCGGGCAA
GAGCAACTCGGTCGCCGCATACACTATTCTCAGAATGACTTGGTTGAGTACTCACCAGTCACAGAAAAGC
ATCTTACGGATGGCATGACAGTAAGAGAATTATGCAGTGCTGCCATAACCATGAGTGATAACACTGCGGC
CAACTTACTTCTGACAACGATCGGAGGACCGAAGGAGCTAACCGCTTTTTTGCACAACATGGGGGATCAT
GTAACTCGCCTTGATCGTTGGGAACCGGAGCTGAATGAAGCCATACCAAACGACGAGCGTGACACCACGA
TGCCTGTAGCAATGGCAACAACGTTGCGCAAACTATTAACTGGCGAACTACTTACTCTAGCTTCCCGGCA
ACAATTAATAGACTGGATGGAGGCGGATAAAGTTGCAGGACCACTTCTGCGCTCGGCCCTTCCGGCTGGC
TGGTTTATTGCTGATAAATCTGGAGCCGGTGAGCGTGGGTCTCGCGGTATCATTGCAGCACTGGGGCCAG
ATGGTAAGCCCTCCCGTATCGTAGTTATCTACACGACGGGGAGTCAGGCAACTATGGATGAACGAAATAG
ACAGATCGCTGAGATAGGTGCCTCACTGATTAAGCATTGGTAACTGTCAGACCAAGTTTACTCATATATA
CTTTAGATTGATTTAAAACTTCATTTTTAATTTAAAAGGATCTAGGTGAAGATCCTTTTTGATAATCTCA
TGACCAAAATCCCTTAACGTGAGTTTTCGTTCCACTGAGCGTCAGACCCCGTAGAAAAGATCAAAGGATC
TTCTTGAGATCCTTTTTTTCTGCGCGTAATCTGCTGCTTGCAAACAAAAAAACCACCGCTACCAGCGGTG
GTTTGTTTGCCGGATCAAGAGCTACCAACTCTTTTTCCGAAGGTAACTGGCTTCAGCAGAGCGCAGATAC
CAAATACTGTTCTTCTAGTGTAGCCGTAGTTAGGCCACCACTTCAAGAACTCTGTAGCACCGCCTACATA
CCTCGCTCTGCTAATCCTGTTACCAGTGGCTGCTGCCAGTGGCGATAAGTCGTGTCTTACCGGGTTGGAC
TCAAGACGATAGTTACCGGATAAGGCGCAGCGGTCGGGCTGAACGGGGGGTTCGTGCACACAGCCCAGCT
TGGAGCGAACGACCTACACCGAACTGAGATACCTACAGCGTGAGCTATGAGAAAGCGCCACGCTTCCCGA
AGGGAGAAAGGCGGACAGGTATCCGGTAAGCGGCAGGGTCGGAACAGGAGAGCGCACGAGGGAGCTTCCA
GGGGGAAACGCCTGGTATCTTTATAGTCCTGTCGGGTTTCGCCACCTCTGACTTGAGCGTCGATTTTTGT
GATGCTCGTCAGGGGGGCGGAGCCTATGGAAAAACGCCAGCAACGCGGCCTTTTTACGGTTCCTGGCCTT
TTGCTGGCCTTTTGCTCACATGTCCTGCAGGCAGCTGCGCGCTCGCTCGCTCACTGAGGCCGCCCGGGCG
TCGGGCGACCTTTGGTCGCCCGGCCTCAGTGAGCGAGCGAGCGCGCAGAGAGGGAGTGGCCAACTCCATC
ACTAGGGGTTCCTGCGGCCGCTCGTGACCTAGGCATATGCCAAGTACGCCCCCTATTGACGTCAATGACG
GTAAATGGCCCGCCTGGCATTATGCCCAGTACATGACCTTATGGGACTTTCCTACTTGGCAGTACATCTA
CGTATTAGTCATCGCTATTACCATGGTGATGCGGTTTTGGCAGTACATCAATGGGCGTGGATAGCGGTTT
GACTCACGGGGATTTCCAAGTCTCCACCCCATTGACGTCAATGGGAGTTTGTTTTGGCACCAAAATCAAC
GGGACTTTCCAAAATGTCGTAACAACTCCGCCCCATTGACGCAAATGGGCGGTAGGCGTGTACGGTGGGA
GGTCTATATAAGC
Features (pLannotate 1.2.2; 17 found; start..end, strand, type, name):
     55..109     +  intron         small t intron (fragment): SV40 (simian virus 40) small t antigen intron
    154..178     +  misc_feature   MCS (fragment): pUC18/19 multiple cloning site
    191..3703    +  CDS            Thbs1: TSP1_MOUSE - Also known as Tsp1. Experimental evidence at protein level: Swiss-Prot protein existence level 1. Adhesive glycoprotein that mediates cell-to-cell and cell-to- matrix interactions. Binds heparin. May play a role in dentinogenesis and/or maintenance of dentin and dental pulp. Ligand for CD36 mediating antiangiogenic properties (By similarity). Plays a role in ER stress response, via its interaction with the activating transcription factor 6 alpha (ATF6) which produces adaptive ER stress response factors. From Mus musculus (Mouse).
   3704..3732    +  CDS            3xHA (fragment): three tandem HA epitope tags
   3774..3843    -  polyA_signal   SV40 poly(A) signal (fragment): SV40 polyadenylation signal
   3918..4058    +  repeat_region  AAV2 ITR: inverted terminal repeat of adeno-associated virus serotype 2 inverted
   4063..4114    -  misc_feature   bom (fragment): basis of mobility region from pBR322
   4133..4588    +  rep_origin     f1 ori (sequence partly withheld): f1 bacteriophage origin of replication; arrow indicates direction of (+) strand synthesis
   4589..4638    -  misc_feature   bom (fragment): basis of mobility region from pBR322
   4740..4775    -  CDS            rop (fragment): Rop protein, which maintains plasmids at low copy number; rop
   4870..4974    +  promoter       AmpR promoter: bla
   4975..5835    +  CDS            AmpR: β-lactamase; bla; confers resistance to ampicillin, carbenicillin, and related antibiotics
   6006..6594    +  rep_origin     ori: high-copy-number ColE1/pMB1/pBR322/pUC origin of replication
   6667..6694    +  repeat_region  AAV2 ITR (fragment): inverted terminal repeat of adeno-associated virus serotype 2 inverted
   6723..6750    +  repeat_region  AAV2 ITR (fragment): inverted terminal repeat of adeno-associated virus serotype 2 inverted
   6806..6937    +  enhancer       CMV enhancer (fragment): human cytomegalovirus immediate early enhancer; contains an 18-bp deletion relative to the standard CMV enhancer
   6938..6       +  promoter       CMV promoter (across the origin): human cytomegalovirus (CMV) immediate early promoter
