[The description below was written by a language model from this plasmid's Addgene catalogue record and pLannotate feature annotations shown in this document.]
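Description:
pAAV.CMV.SV40.THBS1-HA.SV40(polyA) is an AAV transfer plasmid for mammalian expression of mouse thrombospondin-1 (Thbs1), built on a modified pAAV-MCS backbone. It is maintained in E. coli through a high-copy ColE1/pUC-type origin and selected with ampicillin via the bla (AmpR) gene; an f1 phage origin is also present. The catalogue gives a total size of about 7.15 kb, close to the 7,135 nt sequenced record that was annotated.

The expression cassette sits between AAV2 inverted terminal repeats, which are the cis elements needed for replication and packaging of the intervening DNA into recombinant AAV particles when rep/cap and helper functions are supplied in trans. One ITR is annotated as complete, whereas the other is detected only as two short fragments; the record does not say whether this reflects a real truncation or a limitation of sequencing and annotating this repetitive, structured region. Transcription is driven by the CMV immediate-early promoter preceded by a truncated CMV enhancer, followed by an SV40 small t intron, which replaces the beta-globin intron of the parent vector. The roughly 3.5 kb Thbs1 coding sequence, cloned between HindIII and XhoI sites, is fused at its C-terminus to an HA epitope for antibody detection. The table labels this as a fragment of a 3xHA element, and its length fits a single HA tag. An SV40 polyadenylation signal replaces the original hGH signal. These shortened regulatory elements presumably help fit the large insert within AAV packaging capacity, though the record does not say so.

The associated study concerns thrombospondin-1 in axon regeneration of retinal ganglion cells, which suggests use for AAV-mediated or transfection-based overexpression of tagged THBS1 in neurons.
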