Addgene plasmid #154850: pAAV.CMV.SV40.THBS1-HA.SV40(polyA)
Purpose: Expresses murine Thrombospondin-1 (THBS1) protein with HA-tag at C-terminus
Depositing lab: Kevin Park. Depositing organization: University of Miami. Publication: Thrombospondin-1 Mediates Axon Regeneration in Retinal Ganglion Cells. Bray ER, Yungher BJ, Levay K, Ribeiro M, Dvoryanchikov G, Ayupe AC, Thakor K, Marks V, Randolph M, Danzi MC, Schmidt TM, Chaudhari N, Lemmon VP, Hattar S, Park KK. Neuron. 2019 Aug 21;103(4):642-657.e7. doi: 10.1016/j.neuron.2019.05.044. Epub 2019 Jun 26. PubMed 31255486.
Backbone
  Vector backbone: Modified pAAV-MCS
  Backbone size w/o insert (bp): 3601
  Total vector size (bp): 7150
  Modifications to backbone: Truncated CMV enhancer sequence; beta-Globine intron replaced with SV40 intron; hGH polyA signal replaced with SV40 polyA signal
  Vector type: Mammalian Expression, AAV
Growth in bacteria
  Bacterial resistance: Ampicillin, 100 μg/mL
  Growth temperature: 37°C
  Growth strain: NEB Stable
  Copy number: High Copy
Gene/Insert
  Gene/Insert name: Thrombospondin-1 (alt name: THBS1)
  Species: M. musculus (mouse)
  Insert size (bp): 3549
  Entrez Gene: Thbs1 (a.k.a. TSP-1, TSP1, Thbs-1, tbsp1)
  Promoter: CMV
  Tag / fusion protein: HA-tag (C terminal on insert)
  Cloning method: Restriction Enzyme; 5′ cloning site HindIII (not destroyed); 3′ cloning site XhoI (not destroyed)
  Sequencing primers: 5′ CGCAAATGGGCGGTAGGCGTG; 3′ CCTCCCCCTGAACCTGAAAC
Terms and licenses: Academic/Nonprofit Terms; Industry Terms: Not Available to Industry
How to cite: pAAV.CMV.SV40.THBS1-HA.SV40(polyA) was a gift from Kevin Park (Addgene plasmid # 154850 ; http://n2t.net/addgene:154850 ; RRID:Addgene_154850)
